Addgene plasmid #23566: pDONR223-SH3BP5L
Depositing lab: William Hahn & David Root. Depositing organization: Dana-Farber Cancer Institute. Publication: COT drives resistance to RAF inhibition through MAP kinase pathway reactivation. Johannessen CM, Boehm JS, Kim SY, Thomas SR, Wardwell L, Johnson LA, Emery CM, Stransky N, Cogdill AP, Barretina J, Caponigro G, Hieronymus H, Murray RR, Salehi-Ashtiani K, Hill DE, Vidal M, Zhao JJ, Yang X, Alkan O, Kim S, Harris JL, Wilson CJ, Myer VE, Finan PM, Root DE, Roberts TM, Golub T, Flaherty KT, Dummer R, Weber BL, Sellers WR, Schlegel R, Wargo JA, Hahn WC, Garraway LA. Nature. 2010 Dec 16;468(7326):968-72. doi: 10.1038/nature09627 PubMed 21107320.
Backbone
  Vector backbone: pDONR223
  Backbone manufacturer: Invitrogen
  Backbone size w/o insert (bp): 5005
  Vector type: Gateway Donor vector
Growth in bacteria
  Bacterial resistance: Spectinomycin, 50 μg/mL
  Growth temperature: 37°C
  Growth strain: DH5alpha
  Copy number: High Copy
Gene/Insert
  Gene/Insert name: SH3BP5L (alt name: SH3-binding domain protein 5-like;SH3BP5L)
  Species: H. sapiens (human)
  Insert size (bp): 1182
  Entrez Gene: SH3BP5L (a.k.a. FLJ33845, KIAA1720)
  Cloning method: Gateway Cloning
  Sequencing primers: 5′ M13pUC-fwd; 3′ M13rev
Terms and licenses: Academic/Nonprofit Terms; Industry Terms: Not Available to Industry
Depositor comments: The ORF has no Stop codon. This design enables easy recombination into a destination vector to add an epitope tag of choice and Stop codon to the ORF. Do NOT use this plasmid directly for transfections. A set of 4 custom lentiviral vectors is available ( pLX301 (http://www.addgene.org/25895/) , pLX302 (http://www.addgene.org/25896/) , pLX303 (http://www.addgene.org/25897/) , pLX304 (http://www.addgene.org/25890/) ) to be used to express these ORFs in mammalian cells. These plasmids are not included in the kit and must be ordered separately.
How to cite: pDONR223-SH3BP5L was a gift from William Hahn & David Root (Addgene plasmid # 23566 ; http://n2t.net/addgene:23566 ; RRID:Addgene_23566)
