[The description below was written by a language model from this plasmid's Addgene catalogue record.]
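Description:
pDONR223-SH3BP5L is a Gateway entry clone built on the pDONR223 donor backbone (about 5 kb without insert), carrying the human SH3BP5L open reading frame (SH3-binding domain protein 5-like, also known as KIAA1720 or FLJ33845) as an insert of roughly 1.2 kb. It is a high-copy bacterial plasmid propagated in standard E. coli cloning strains under spectinomycin selection. The record does not include a feature table, so the origin of replication and the recombination sites flanking the insert are not itemised. As a product of Gateway cloning into a donor vector, the ORF would be expected to sit between att recombination sites that allow its transfer into compatible destination vectors, and M13 forward and reverse primer sites on either side are listed for sequencing across the insert.

The ORF was deliberately cloned without a stop codon. This "open" configuration lets the coding sequence be recombined in frame into a destination vector that supplies a C-terminal epitope tag of choice together with the stop codon. The entry clone is a shuttle and storage form of the gene rather than an expression construct: no promoter for driving the ORF is recorded, and the depositor states explicitly that it should not be transfected directly. For mammalian expression, the depositors point to a companion set of lentiviral Gateway destination vectors (pLX301 to pLX304), which are obtained separately. The clone belongs to an ORF collection associated with a study of resistance to RAF inhibition through MAP kinase pathway reactivation, which suggests use in systematic gain-of-function screening.
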