>Addgene plasmid #23566 | pDONR223-SH3BP5L | depositor partial sequence | sequence record 10759 | Author sequence
[1179 nt withheld, positions 1-1179]
TAG
