>Addgene plasmid #23566 | pDONR223-SH3BP5L | addgene partial sequence | sequence record 29428 | 23566 with M13pUC-fwd
TAATGATTTTATTTTGACTGATAGTGACCTGTTCGTTGCAACAAATTGATGAGCAATGCTTTTTTATAAT
GCCAACTTTGTACAAAAAAGTTGGC
[516 nt withheld, positions 96-611]
